>Addgene plasmid #10888 | pWZL-neo delta-p85 | addgene partial sequence | sequence record 17868 | 10888 with pBABE 5'
TGCCGAGGGGTACCAGTACCGGGCGCTGTACGACTATAAGAAGGAGCGGGAAGAGGACATTGACTTGCAC
CTGGGGGACATATTGACTGTGAACAAAGGGTCCTTAGTCGCTCTTGGATTCAGTGATGGACAGGAAGCCA
AGCCTGAAGAAATTGGCTGGTTAAATGGCTATAACGAGACGACAGGGGAGAGGGGAGACTTTCCGGGAAC
TTACGTAGAATATATTGGAAGGAAAAAGATCTCGCCTCCCACACCAAAGCCCCGGCCACCTCGACCCCTT
CCTGTTGCCCCAGGTCCTTCAAAAACTGAAGCAGACAGTGAGCAACAAGCTTCCACTCTCCCAGACCTTG
CAGAGCAGTTCGCACCCCCTGACGTTGCTCCACCGCTTCTTATCAAGCTCGTGGAAGCCATTGAAAAGAA
AGGTCTGGAATGTTCAACTCTATACAGAACACAGAGCTCCAGCAACCCAGCCGAGTTACGACAGCTTCTT
GATTGTGATACCGCCTCCTTGGACTTGGAGATGTTCGATGTGCACGTTTTAGCTGACGCCTTCAAACGCT
ATCTCCTGGACTTACCGAATCCTGTCATTCCGGTAGCCGTTTCCAGTGAACTGATTTCTTTAGCCCCAGA
AGTGCAGAGTTCTGAAGAATACATCCAGCTGTTGAAGAAACTCATTAGGTCGCCCAGCATACCTCATCAG
TACTGGCTCACACTGCAGTATTTGCTAAAACATTTCTTCAAGCTCTCTCAAACGTCCAGCANAAATCTTC
TGAATGCAAGAGTACTTTCTGAACTCTTCAGCCCTCTGCTTTTCAGATTCCCAGCAGCAAGTTCTGAGAA
TACTGAACACCTCAT
