[The description below was written by a language model from this plasmid's Addgene catalogue record.]
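Description:
pWZL-neo delta-p85 is a retroviral mammalian expression plasmid built on the pWZL Neo backbone (about 5.1 kb without insert). It is maintained in E. coli as a high-copy plasmid under ampicillin selection. Transduced or transfected mammalian cells are selected with G418 through the neomycin resistance marker. No feature table accompanies the record, so the promoter and the arrangement linking the insert to the neomycin marker are not explicitly stated. pWZL vectors are Moloney murine leukemia virus-derived constructs in which the long terminal repeats generally drive expression of the cloned gene. A packaging signal allows the transcript to be incorporated into virions when the plasmid is introduced into a packaging cell line. The listed 5′ sequencing primer is a pBABE-type primer, which suggests the insert lies downstream of the 5′ retroviral region as in related vectors.

The insert is a mutant form of bovine p85 alpha, the regulatory subunit of class IA phosphatidylinositol 3-kinase (PIK3R1). It carries a deletion of amino acids 478–513 and is also recorded under the name p85 delta-iSH2. The inter-SH2 domain is the region through which p85 binds the p110 catalytic subunit, and deletions of this kind are generally used as dominant-negative inhibitors of PI3K signalling, although the record itself does not describe the mutant's activity. No epitope tags or reporters are listed. The associated publication concerns transformation of human mammary epithelial cells through PI3K activation. This is consistent with using the construct for stable retroviral delivery of the p85 mutant to test the contribution of PI3K signalling in cell transformation studies.
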