Addgene plasmid #10888: pWZL-neo delta-p85
Depositing lab: William Hahn. Depositing organization: Dana-Farber Cancer Institute. Publication: Human mammary epithelial cell transformation through the activation of phosphatidylinositol 3-kinase. Zhao JJ, Gjoerup OV, Subramanian RR, Cheng Y, Chen W, Roberts TM, Hahn WC. Cancer Cell. 2003 May . 3(5):483-95. 10.1016/S1535-6108(03)00088-6 PubMed 12781366.
Backbone
  Vector backbone: pWZL Neo
  Backbone size w/o insert (bp): 5100
  Vector type: Mammalian Expression, Retroviral
  Selectable markers: Neomycin (select with G418)
Growth in bacteria
  Bacterial resistance: Ampicillin, 100 μg/mL
  Growth temperature: 37°C
  Growth strain: DH5alpha
  Copy number: High Copy
Gene/Insert
  Gene/Insert name: delta-p85 (alt names: PI3K p85; p85 delta-iSH2)
  Species: B. taurus (bovine)
  Mutation: Deletion of aa 478-513
  Entrez Gene: PIK3R1 (a.k.a. AGM7, GRB1, IMD36, p85, p85-ALPHA, p85alpha)
  Cloning method: Restriction Enzyme
  Sequencing primers: 5′ pBABE 5'
Terms and licenses: Academic/Nonprofit Terms; Industry Terms: Not Available to Industry
How to cite: pWZL-neo delta-p85 was a gift from William Hahn (Addgene plasmid # 10888 ; http://n2t.net/addgene:10888 ; RRID:Addgene_10888)
